>Addgene plasmid #158908 | JGI_018077 | addgene full sequence | sequence record 316003 | Addgene NGS Result
GGAATTGTGAGCGGATAACAATTCCCCTCTAGAAATAATTTTGTTTAACTTTAAGAAGGAGATATACCAT
GGGCAGCAGCCATCATCATCATCATCACAGCAGCGGCCTGGTGCCGCGCGGCAGCCATATGCTGTTTCAG
CATGTGTCAATTGCGGGCTTAGCTCATTTGGATGCGCCACACACCCTGTCATCCGAGGAGATCAACCGTC
GGTTGAAGCCGACCTTAGACCGCTTGGGCATTAAAACAGATGTGTTAAGGGAAGTAGCTGGCATTAACGC
CCGACGCCTTTGGGATGACGGCAAACCGACGGCAGACGCCGCGACTGAAGTTGCACGCAAGGCGATTGCC
GAGGCAGGAATCGAACCAGGTAAAATCGGCATTTTGATTAATACTTCCGTCTCTCGCGACTTTCTCGAAC
CATCCGTTGCGTCGATTGTTTCAGGCCAATTAGGTCTGCCGGATACTTGTCAGAACTTTGATGTTGCGAA
TGCTTGTCTCGCTTTCATCAATGGTATGGATATCGCAGGGCGCATGATTGAAAGGGGTGAAGTGGACTAC
GCGTTAATCGTCAATGCTGAAAATGCGAATGTGGTCTACGAAAAGACCATTGAGCGGCTGAATCGCGAAG
GGATCACTCACGAAGAATTTCGTAACGAATTCGCTTCCCTTACCCTTGGCTGTGGGGCGGCTGCTATGGT
TCTTGCAAGACGGGAACTAGTCCCGGACGCGCCCCAGTATAAAGGTGGAGTGACTAGAGCGGCGACCCAG
TGGAGCCACCTCTGTCGGGGTAACCTGGATCGGATGGTAACTGATACAAAATTGCTGCTGATTGAAGGCA
TTAAATTGGCACAATTAACCTTCGCCGCTGCTAAACAGGCACTTGGTTGGGCCGTTGAAGAAATGGACGA
ATTTGTCATCCACCAAATCTCTCGTGCTCACACGGAAGCCTTCCTGAAAACTTTCGGGATTGATCCGAAA
AAAGTACTGACTATTTTTCACGAGCATGGCAATATTGGCCCGGCCTCTGTGCCCATCGTACTTTCTAAGC
TTAAGGAAATGGGCCGTTTGAAAAAAGGCAAACGCATAGCCCTCTTGGGCATTGGATCAGGCCTGAATTG
CAGTATGGCAGAGGTTGTATGGTAGCTCGAGCACCACCACCACCACCACTGAGATCCGGCTGCTAACAAA
GCCCGAAAGGAAGCTGAGTTGGCTGCTGCCACCGCTGAGCAATAACTAGCATAACCCCTTGGGGCCTCTA
AACGGGTCTTGAGGGGTTTTTTGCTGAAAGGAGGAACTATATCCGGATTGGCGAATGGG
[124 nt withheld, positions 1320-1443]
C
[91 nt withheld, positions 1445-1535]
A
[49 nt withheld, positions 1537-1585]
CCTTTGACGTTGGAGTCCACGTTCTTT
[37 nt withheld, positions 1613-1649]
ACCCTATCTCGGTCTATTCTTTTGATTTATAAGGGATTTTGCCGATTTCGGCCTATTGGTTAAAAAATGA
GCTGATTTAACAAAAATTTAACGCGAATTTTAACAAAATATTAACGCTTACAATTTAGGTGGCACTTTTC
GGGGAAATGTGCGCGGAACCCCTATTTGTTTATTTTTCTAAATACATTCAAATATGTATCCGCTCATGAA
TTAATTCTTAGAAAAACTCATCGAGCATCAAATGAAACTGCAATTTATTCATATCAGGATTATCAATACC
ATATTTTTGAAAAAGCCGTTTCTGTAATGAAGGAGAAAACTCACCGAGGCAGTTCCATAGGATGGCAAGA
TCCTGGTATCGGTCTGCGATTCCGACTCGTCCAACATCAATACAACCTATTAATTTCCCCTCGTCAAAAA
TAAGGTTATCAAGTGAGAAATCACCATGAGTGACGACTGAATCCGGTGAGAATGGCAAAAGTTTATGCAT
TTCTTTCCAGACTTGTTCAACAGGCCAGCCATTACGCTCGTCATCAAAATCACTCGCATCAACCAAACCG
TTATTCATTCGTGATTGCGCCTGAGCGAGACGAAATACGCGATCGCTGTTAAAAGGACAATTACAAACAG
GAATCGAATGCAACCGGCGCAGGAACACTGCCAGCGCATCAACAATATTTTCACCTGAATCAGGATATTC
TTCTAATACCTGGAATGCTGTTTTCCCGGGGATCGCAGTGGTGAGTAACCATGCATCATCAGGAGTACGG
ATAAAATGCTTGATGGTCGGAAGAGGCATAAATTCCGTCAGCCAGTTTAGTCTGACCATCTCATCTGTAA
CATCATTGGCAACGCTACCTTTGCCATGTTTCAGAAACAACTCTGGCGCATCGGGCTTCCCATACAATCG
ATAGATTGTCGCACCTGATTGCCCGACATTATCGCGAGCCCATTTATACCCATATAAATCAGCATCCATG
TTGGAATTTAATCGCGGCCTAGAGCAAGACGTTTCCCGTTGAATATGGCTCATAACACCCCTTGTATTAC
TGTTTATGTAAGCAGACAGTTTTATTGTTCATGACCAAAATCCCTTAACGTGAGTTTTCGTTCCACTGAG
CGTCAGACCCCGTAGAAAAGATCAAAGGATCTTCTTGAGATCCTTTTTTTCTGCGCGTAATCTGCTGCTT
GCAAACAAAAAAACCACCGCTACCAGCGGTGGTTTGTTTGCCGGATCAAGAGCTACCAACTCTTTTTCCG
AAGGTAACTGGCTTCAGCAGAGCGCAGATACCAAATACTGTCCTTCTAGTGTAGCCGTAGTTAGGCCACC
ACTTCAAGAACTCTGTAGCACCGCCTACATACCTCGCTCTGCTAATCCTGTTACCAGTGGCTGCTGCCAG
TGGCGATAAGTCGTGTCTTACCGGGTTGGACTCAAGACGATAGTTACCGGATAAGGCGCAGCGGTCGGGC
TGAACGGGGGGTTCGTGCACACAGCCCAGCTTGGAGCGAACGACCTACACCGAACTGAGATACCTACAGC
GTGAGCTATGAGAAAGCGCCACGCTTCCCGAAGGGAGAAAGGCGGACAGGTATCCGGTAAGCGGCAGGGT
CGGAACAGGAGAGCGCACGAGGGAGCTTCCAGGGGGAAACGCCTGGTATCTTTATAGTCCTGTCGGGTTT
CGCCACCTCTGACTTGAGCGTCGATTTTTGTGATGCTCGTCAGGGGGGCGGAGCCTATGGAAAAACGCCA
GCAACGCGGCCTTTTTACGGTTCCTGGCCTTTTGCTGGCCTTTTGCTCACATGTTCTTTCCTGCGTTATC
CCCTGATTCTGTGGATAACCGTATTACCGCCTTTGAGTGAGCTGATACCGCTCGCCGCAGCCGAACGACC
GAGCGCAGCGAGTCAGTGAGCGAGGAAGCGGAAGAGCGCCTGATGCGGTATTTTCTCCTTACGCATCTGT
GCGGTATTTCACACCGCAATGGTGCACTCTCAGTACAATCTGCTCTGATGCCGCATAGTTAAGCCAGTAT
ACACTCCGCTATCGCTACGTGACTGGGTCATGGCTGCGCCCCGACACCCGCCAACACCCGCTGACGCGCC
CTGACGGGCTTGTCTGCTCCCGGCATCCGCTTACAGACAAGCTGTGACCGTCTCCGGGAGCTGCATGTGT
CAGAGGTTTTCACCGTCATCACCGAAACGCGCGAGGCAGCTGCGGTAAAGCTCATCAGCGTGGTCGTGAA
GCGATTCACAGATGTCTGCCTGTTCATCCGCGTCCAGCTCGTTGAGTTTCTCCAGAAGCGTTAATGTCTG
GCTTCTGATAAAGCGGGCCATGTTAAGGGCGGTTTTTTCCTGTTTGGTCACTGATGCCTCCGTGTAAGGG
GGATTTCTGTTCATGGGGGTAATGATACCGATGAAACGAGAGAGGATGCTCACGATACGGGTTACTGATG
ATGAACATGCCCGGTTACTGGAACGTTGTGAGGGTAAACAACTGGCGGTATGGATGCGGCGGGACCAGAG
AAAAATCACTCAGGGTCAATGCCAGCGCTTCGTTAATACAGATGTAGGTGTTCCACAGGGTAGCCAGCAG
CATCCTGCGATGCAGATCCGGAACATAATGGTGCAGGGCGCTGACTTCCGCGTTTCCAGACTTTACGAAA
CACGGAAACCGAAGACCATTCATGTTGTTGCTCAGGTCGCAGACGTTTTGCAGCAGCAGTCGCTTCACGT
TCGCTCGCGTATCGGTGATTCATTCTGCTAACCAGTAAGGCAACCCCGCCAGCCTAGCCGGGTCCTCAAC
GACAGGAGCACGATCATGCGCACCCGTGGGGCCGCCATGCCGGCGATAATGGCCTGCTTCTCGCCGAAAC
GTTTGGTGGCGGGACCAGTGACGAAGGCTTGAGCGAGGGCGTGCAAGATTCCGAATACCGCAAGCGACAG
GCCGATCATCGTCGCGCTCCAGCGAAAGCGGTCCTCGCCGAAAATGACCCAGAGCGCTGCCGGCACCTGT
CCTACGAGTTGCATGATAAAGAAGACAGTCATAAGTGCGGCGACGATAGTCATGCCCCGCGCCCACCGGA
AGGAGCTGACTGGGTTGAAGGCTCTCAAGGGCATCGGTCGAGATCCCGGTGCCTAATGAGTGAGCTAACT
TACATTAATTGCGTTGCGCTCACTGCCCGCTTTCCAGTCGGGAAACCTGTCGTGCCAGCTGCATTAATGA
ATCGGCCAACGCGCGGGGAGAGGCGGTTTGCGTATTGGGCGCCAGGGTGGTTTTTCTTTTCACCAGTGAG
ACGGGCAACAGCTGATTGCCCTTCACCGCCTGGCCCTGAGAGAGTTGCAGCAAGCGGTCCACGCTGGTTT
GCCCCAGCAGGCGAAAATCCTGTTTGATGGTGGTTAACGGCGGGATATAACATGAGCTGTCTTCGGTATC
GTCGTATCCCACTACCGAGATATCCGCACCAACGCGCAGCCCGGACTCGGTAATGGCGCGCATTGCGCCC
AGCGCCATCTGATCGTTGGCAACCAGCATCGCAGTGGGAACGATGCCCTCATTCAGCATTTGCATGGTTT
GTTGAAAACCGGACATGGCACTCCAGTCGCCTTCCCGTTCCGCTATCGGCTGAATTTGATTGCGAGTGAG
ATATTTATGCCAGCCAGCCAGACGCAGACGCGCCGAGACAGAACTTAATGGGCCCGCTAACAGCGCGATT
TGCTGGTGACCCAATGCGACCAGATGCTCCACGCCCAGTCGCGTACCGTCTTCATGGGAGAAAATAATAC
TGTTGATGGGTGTCTGGTCAGAGACATCAAGAAATAACGCCGGAACATTAGTGCAGGCAGCTTCCACAGC
AATGGCATCCTGGTCATCCAGCGGATAGTTAATGATCAGCCCACTGACGCGTTGCGCGAGAAGATTGTGC
ACCGCCGCTTTACAGGCTTCGACGCCGCTTCGTTCTACCATCGACACCACCACGCTGGCACCCAGTTGAT
CGGCGCGAGATTTAATCGCCGCGACAATTTGCGACGGCGCGTGCAGGGCCAGACTGGAGGTGGCAACGCC
AATCAGCAACGACTGTTTGCCCGCCAGTTGTTGTGCCACGCGGTTGGGAATGTAATTCAGCTCCGCCATC
GCCGCTTCCACTTTTTCCCGCGTTTTCGCAGAAACGTGGCTGGCCTGGTTCACCACGCGGGAAACGGTCT
GATAAGAGACACCGGCATACTCTGCGACATCGTATAACGTTACTGGTTTCACATTCACCACCCTGAATTG
ACTCTCTTCCGGGCGCTATCATGCCATACCGCGAAAGGTTTTGCGCCATTCGATGGTGTCCGGGATCTCG
ACGCTCTCCCTTATGCGACTCCTGCATTAGGAAGCAGCCCAGTAGTAGGTTGAGGCCGTTGAGCACCGCC
GCCGCAAGGAATGGTGCATGCAAGGAGATGGCGCCCAACAGTCCCCCGGCCACGGGGCCTGCCACCATAC
CCACGCCGAAACAAGCGCTCATGAGCCCGAAGTGGCGAGCCCGATCTTCCCCATCGGTGATGTCGGCGAT
ATAGGCGCCAGCAACCGCACCTGTGGCGCCGGTGATGCCGGCCACGATGCGTCCGGCGTAGAGGATCGAG
ATCTCGATCCCGCGAAATTAATACGACTCACTATAGG
Features (pLannotate 1.2.2; 21 found; start..end, strand, type, name):
      1..25      +  protein_bind   lac operator: The lac repressor binds to the lac operator to inhibit transcription in E. coli. This inhibition can be relieved by adding lactose or isopropyl-β-D-thiogalactopyranoside (IPTG). lac repressor encoded by lacI
     40..62      +  RBS            RBS: efficient ribosome binding site from bacteriophage T7 gene 10 (Olins and Rangwala, 1989)
     81..97      +  CDS            capTEV™ (fragment): composite tag for in vivo biotinylation, TEV protease cleavage, and 6xHis tagging
    108..125     +  CDS            thrombin site: thrombin recognition and cleavage site
    129..1142    +  CDS            oleA: OLEA_XANCP - Experimental evidence at protein level: Swiss-Prot protein existence level 1. Involved in olefin biosynthesis (PubMed:21266575, PubMed:22524624, PubMed:27815501, PubMed:28223313). Catalyzes a non- decarboxylative head-to-head Claisen condensation of two acyl-CoA molecules, generating an (R)-2-alkyl-3-oxoalkanoate (PubMed:21266575, PubMed:22524624, PubMed:27815501). Is active with fatty acyl-CoA substrates that ranged from C(8) to C(16) in length, and is the most active with palmitoyl-CoA and myristoyl-CoA (PubMed:21266575). From Xanthomonas campestris pv. campestris (strain ATCC 3
   1152..1169    +  CDS            9xHis (fragment): 9xHis affinity tag
   1179..1228    +  CDS            SET1 (fragment): solubility-enhancement tag derived from T7 phage gene 10B
   1236..1283    +  terminator     T7 terminator: transcription terminator for bacteriophage T7 RNA polymerase
   1320..1748    +  rep_origin     f1 ori (sequence partly withheld): f1 bacteriophage origin of replication; arrow indicates direction of (+) strand synthesis
   1801..1858    +  promoter       AmpR promoter (fragment): bla
   1867..2682    -  CDS            KanR: aminoglycoside phosphotransferase; aph(3')-Ia; confers resistance to kanamycin in bacteria or G418 (Geneticin®) in eukaryotes
   2804..3392    +  rep_origin     ori: high-copy-number ColE1/pMB1/pBR322/pUC origin of replication
   3578..3717    -  misc_feature   bom: basis of mobility region from pBR322
   3819..4010    -  CDS            rop: Rop protein, which maintains plasmids at low copy number; rop
   4027..4407    +  CDS            YPB1_ECOLX: Protein predicted: Swiss-Prot protein existence level 4. From Escherichia coli.
   4479..4770    -  CDS            TcR (fragment): tetracycline efflux protein; tet; confers resistance to tetracycline
   4785..4806    -  protein_bind   CAP binding site: CAP binding activates transcription in the presence of cAMP. E. coli catabolite activator protein
   4819..5901    -  CDS            lacI: lac repressor; lacI; The lac repressor binds to the lac operator to inhibit transcription in E. coli. This inhibition can be relieved by adding lactose or isopropyl-β-D-thiogalactopyranoside (IPTG).
   5902..5979    -  promoter       lacI promoter: lacI
   5987..6266    -  CDS            TcR (fragment): tetracycline efflux protein; tet; confers resistance to tetracycline
   6288..6306    +  promoter       T7 promoter: promoter for bacteriophage T7 RNA polymerase
