[The description below was written by a language model from this plasmid's Addgene catalogue record and pLannotate feature annotations shown in this document.]
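Description:
JGI_018077 is a bacterial expression plasmid built on pET28b, with a synthetic gene designated WP_028771085_1 inserted by Gibson assembly into the NdeI/XhoI-opened vector. The sequenced plasmid is about 6.3 kb. It is propagated in E. coli under kanamycin selection (KanR, aminoglycoside phosphotransferase) and replicates from a ColE1/pBR322-type origin accompanied by the bom region and the rop gene. The catalogue lists it as high copy, although rop normally restrains copy number in pET backbones. An f1 origin is also present, along with short remnants of the tetracycline resistance gene that are non-functional backbone carryover.

The insert sits in the standard pET expression cassette: a T7 promoter followed by a lac operator, the T7 gene 10 ribosome binding site, the open reading frame, and a T7 terminator. The plasmid-borne lacI gene supplies the repressor, so expression is IPTG-inducible in hosts that provide T7 RNA polymerase. Annotation upstream of the gene detects a His-tag fragment and a thrombin cleavage site, consistent with the pET28 N-terminal 6xHis–thrombin leader. A second His-tag fragment lies downstream of the insert, but the record does not show whether it is read in frame or excluded by a stop codon. The roughly 1 kb coding region is matched by similarity to OleA of Xanthomonas campestris, the enzyme that performs a non-decarboxylative head-to-head Claisen condensation of two fatty acyl-CoA molecules in olefin biosynthesis. This suggests the insert encodes an OleA homologue, though its source organism is not stated and the species is listed as synthetic.

This fits the stated purpose, hydrocarbon structures for fuels and chemicals. The construct is probably one member of a batch of synthesized candidate genes intended for recombinant expression, purification and enzymatic characterization.
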