Addgene plasmid #158908: JGI_018077
Purpose: Hydrocarbon Structures for Fuels and Chemicals
Depositing lab: Joint Genome Institute.
Backbone
  Vector backbone: pET28b
  Vector type: Synthetic Biology
Growth in bacteria
  Bacterial resistance: Kanamycin, 50 μg/mL
  Growth temperature: 37°C
  Growth strain: Top10
  Copy number: High Copy
Gene/Insert
  Gene/Insert name: WP_028771085_1 (alt name: Batch220B_p042)
  Species: Synthetic
  Cloning method: Gibson Cloning
Terms and licenses: Academic/Nonprofit Terms; Industry Terms: Not Available to Industry
Depositor comments: pET28b_NdeIXhoI vector with WP_028771085_1 insert, JGI ICE Registry: https://registry.jgi.doe.gov/entry/18077
How to cite: JGI_018077 was a gift from Joint Genome Institute (Addgene plasmid # 158908 ; http://n2t.net/addgene:158908 ; RRID:Addgene_158908)
