>Addgene plasmid #158908 | JGI_018077 | depositor partial sequence | sequence record 306618 | gene insert with vector overlaps
CACAGCAGCGGCCTGGTGCCGCGCGGCAGCCATATGCTGTTTCAGCATGTGTCAATTGCGGGCTTAGCTC
ATTTGGATGCGCCACACACCCTGTCATCCGAGGAGATCAACCGTCGGTTGAAGCCGACCTTAGACCGCTT
GGGCATTAAAACAGATGTGTTAAGGGAAGTAGCTGGCATTAACGCCCGACGCCTTTGGGATGACGGCAAA
CCGACGGCAGACGCCGCGACTGAAGTTGCACGCAAGGCGATTGCCGAGGCAGGAATCGAACCAGGTAAAA
TCGGCATTTTGATTAATACTTCCGTCTCTCGCGACTTTCTCGAACCATCCGTTGCGTCGATTGTTTCAGG
CCAATTAGGTCTGCCGGATACTTGTCAGAACTTTGATGTTGCGAATGCTTGTCTCGCTTTCATCAATGGT
ATGGATATCGCAGGGCGCATGATTGAAAGGGGTGAAGTGGACTACGCGTTAATCGTCAATGCTGAAAATG
CGAATGTGGTCTACGAAAAGACCATTGAGCGGCTGAATCGCGAAGGGATCACTCACGAAGAATTTCGTAA
CGAATTCGCTTCCCTTACCCTTGGCTGTGGGGCGGCTGCTATGGTTCTTGCAAGACGGGAACTAGTCCCG
GACGCGCCCCAGTATAAAGGTGGAGTGACTAGAGCGGCGACCCAGTGGAGCCACCTCTGTCGGGGTAACC
TGGATCGGATGGTAACTGATACAAAATTGCTGCTGATTGAAGGCATTAAATTGGCACAATTAACCTTCGC
CGCTGCTAAACAGGCACTTGGTTGGGCCGTTGAAGAAATGGACGAATTTGTCATCCACCAAATCTCTCGT
GCTCACACGGAAGCCTTCCTGAAAACTTTCGGGATTGATCCGAAAAAAGTACTGACTATTTTTCACGAGC
ATGGCAATATTGGCCCGGCCTCTGTGCCCATCGTACTTTCTAAGCTTAAGGAAATGGGCCGTTTGAAAAA
AGGCAAACGCATAGCCCTCTTGGGCATTGGATCAGGCCTGAATTGCAGTATGGCAGAGGTTGTATGGTAG
CTCGAGCACCACCACCACCACCACTGAGATCCG
